>Addgene plasmid #18214 | T4 Lysozyme I3V | addgene partial sequence | sequence record 24001 | 3primeUP
TACGAAAAGCCCGCTCATTAGGCGGGCTCAGATCTGCTCATGTTTGACAGCTTATCATCGATAAGCTTCG
GCAATAAATTCTTGATATGTTTTCATATGTTTCCTTTAAATATTTTAATTAGTAATTGTCTATTCAAGTG
ATTGTGAATATACTATCACAATTCCAAGAGAAAGTAAACAGCTTTATAGATTTTTATACGCGTCCCAAGT
GCCAGTTCTAAACGTTGTAATGACTCGTTTTGCGCGATTAGGTGTTTGATTATACCATCTACTTTTAGCT
AAGTTAACTGCTGCTTCATCCCAGCGTTTTTGTTGAAGCATACGTAAAGAGTTAGTAAATCCTGCCACAC
CGGTTTCTCCCATTTGGAAAACCATATTAATCAATGCACAGCGACGAACCGCATCAAGAGAATCATAAAC
CGGTTTTAATTTAGCATTTCTCAGAATTCCGCGAACAGCAGCATCAACATCCTGATTAAAGAGTTTTTCA
GCCTCATCTTTTGTAATTACACCATTGCAATTACGCCCAATAGCTTTATCTAATTCAGATTTAGCAGCAT
TAAGTGATGGACTTTTTGTAAGCAAATGACCGATGCCAATAGTGTAATAGCCTTCTGTGTCTTTATAGAT
TTTAAGTCTAAGACCTTCATCTATACGTAACATTTCAAAAACATTCATAATACCTCCTAAGCATCGATGG
ATCCTGTTTCCTGTGTGAATTGTTATCCGCTCACATTCCACACATTATACGAGCGATGATAATGCACAGG
GGATGGGAGAGCCACCGANGGANCCGTACANGNCNAGCGTCCTGGGAATGTANCGNCCATCCCCATAACA
GCGANNAAGG
