[The description below was written by a language model from this plasmid's Addgene catalogue record.]
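Description:
T4 Lysozyme I3V is a bacterial expression plasmid built on the pHS1403 backbone (about 5 kb without insert) that carries a point-mutant version of the bacteriophage T4 lysozyme gene (gene e). It is maintained in E. coli as a high-copy plasmid under ampicillin selection. The record does not name the origin of replication, and no feature table is provided, so the detailed layout of the backbone cannot be described from the available information.

The insert is roughly 600 bp and encodes T4 lysozyme with a single substitution, isoleucine to valine at position 3 (I3V). It was placed in the vector by restriction cloning between BamHI at the 5′ end and HindIII at the 3′ end, and both sites remain intact, so the fragment can be excised or exchanged. According to the depositor's notes, the BamHI site lies 27 bp from the start codon and the HindIII site 115 bp from the stop codon, meaning the cloned fragment includes short flanking untranslated stretches on either side of the coding region. No epitope or purification tags are recorded, and the promoter driving expression is not stated in the record.

T4 lysozyme is a phage-encoded enzyme that degrades the bacterial cell wall and is a widely used model protein for examining how individual amino-acid changes affect folding, stability and structure. A conservative substitution of one hydrophobic residue for a slightly smaller one fits that kind of work, and the plasmid would serve to produce the variant protein in bacteria, although the record itself does not spell out a specific intended application.
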