Addgene plasmid #18214: T4 Lysozyme I3V
Depositing lab: Brian Matthews. Depositing organization: University of Oregon.
Backbone
  Vector backbone: pHS1403
  Backbone size w/o insert (bp): 5000
  Vector type: Bacterial Expression
Growth in bacteria
  Bacterial resistance: Ampicillin, 100 μg/mL
  Growth temperature: 37°C
  Growth strain: DH5alpha
  Copy number: High Copy
Gene/Insert
  Gene/Insert name: T4 Lysozyme (alt name: 1013V)
  Species: Bacteriophage T4
  Insert size (bp): 600
  Mutation: I3V
  GenBank ID: NP_049736
  Entrez Gene: e (a.k.a. T4p123)
  Cloning method: Restriction Enzyme; 5′ cloning site BamHI (not destroyed); 3′ cloning site HindIII (not destroyed)
  Sequencing primers: 5′ na; 3′ GGCGTATCACGAGGCCC
Terms and licenses: Academic/Nonprofit Terms; Industry Terms: Not Available to Industry
Depositor comments: The BamHI site is 27 bp from the ATG and the HindIII site is 115 bp from the stop.
How to cite: T4 Lysozyme I3V was a gift from Brian Matthews (Addgene plasmid # 18214 ; http://n2t.net/addgene:18214 ; RRID:Addgene_18214)
